Addgene plasmid #76272: GRK5 gRNA (BRDN0001149298)
Purpose: 3rd generation lentiviral gRNA plasmid targeting human GRK5
Depositing lab: John Doench & David Root. Depositing organization: Broad Institute. Publication: Optimized sgRNA design to maximize activity and minimize off-target effects of CRISPR-Cas9. Doench JG, Fusi N, Sullender M, Hegde M, Vaimberg EW, Donovan KF, Smith I, Tothova Z, Wilen C, Orchard R, Virgin HW, Listgarten J, Root DE. Nat Biotechnol. 2016 Jan 18. doi: 10.1038/nbt.3437. PubMed 26780180.
Backbone
  Vector backbone: lentiGuide-Puro
  Backbone manufacturer: Zhang Lab (Addgene plasmid # 52963)
  Vector type: Mammalian Expression, Lentiviral, CRISPR
  Selectable markers: Puromycin
Growth in bacteria
  Bacterial resistance: Ampicillin, 100 μg/mL
  Growth temperature: 37°C
  Growth strain: DH5alpha
  Copy number: High Copy
Gene/Insert
  Gene/Insert name: GRK5 (alt names: GRK5; NM_005308.2)
  gRNA/shRNA sequence: GTGACAAGCAGCCAATCGGG
  Species: H. sapiens (human)
  Entrez Gene: GRK5 (a.k.a. FP2025, GPRK5)
  Promoter: hU6
  Cloning method: Unknown
  Sequencing primers: 5′ U6-F; 3′ pS2-R
Terms and licenses: Academic/Nonprofit Terms; Industry Terms: Not Available to Industry
Depositor comments: The gRNA was designed to target the following Genbank reference sequence(s): NM_005308.2. Note that this plasmid does NOT contain Cas9. It should be used in conjunction with lentiCas9-Blast (Addgene #52962) or otherwise with cell lines already expressing Cas9. Browse the full kinome gRNA library at http://www.addgene.org/pooled-library/broadgpp-human-kinome/ or visit http://www.broadinstitute.org/rnai/public/ for detailed protocols and information.
How to cite: GRK5 gRNA (BRDN0001149298) was a gift from John Doench & David Root (Addgene plasmid # 76272 ; http://n2t.net/addgene:76272 ; RRID:Addgene_76272)
