[The description below was written by a language model from this plasmid's Addgene catalogue record and pLannotate feature annotations shown in this document.]
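Description:
GRK5 gRNA (BRDN0001149298) is a third-generation lentiviral guide RNA plasmid built on the lentiGuide-Puro backbone and designed to direct Streptococcus pyogenes Cas9 to the human GRK5 gene (G protein-coupled receptor kinase 5), with the guide designed against the reference transcript NM_005308.2. It is maintained in E. coli as a high-copy plasmid through a ColE1/pUC-type origin and ampicillin resistance (β-lactamase). An f1 origin, an SV40 origin, and remnants of lac and T7/T3 cloning elements are carried over in the backbone.

The lentiviral transfer cassette begins with an RSV promoter fused to a truncated HIV-1 5' LTR, which makes genomic RNA production in packaging cells Tat-independent. This is followed by the Ψ packaging signal with a partial gag sequence, the Rev response element for nuclear export of the unspliced RNA, and a cPPT/CTS. It ends in a ΔU3 self-inactivating 3' LTR with a downstream SV40 polyadenylation signal. Within this frame, a human U6 RNA polymerase III promoter drives the GRK5-specific spacer joined to the SpCas9 gRNA scaffold. A separate EF-1α core promoter with its intron A expresses puromycin N-acetyltransferase for selection of transduced mammalian cells, and a WPRE enhances transcript expression.

The plasmid does not encode Cas9, so it is intended for use with a separate Cas9 vector such as lentiCas9-Blast or in cells that already express Cas9. In that setting it is typically used for GRK5 knockout. It corresponds to a guide from a human kinome gRNA library produced under optimized sgRNA design rules.
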