Features (pLannotate 1.2.2; 29 found; start..end, strand, type, name):
     14..80      +  CDS            small t antigen (fragment): SV40 (simian virus 40) small t antigen
    106..317     +  promoter       EF-1α core promoter: core promoter for human elongation factor EF-1α
    318..1256    +  intron         EF-1α intron A: intron upstream of the start codon of human EF-1α
   1278..1877    +  CDS            PuroR (fragment): puromycin N-acetyltransferase; pac from Streptomyces; confers resistance to puromycin
   1893..2481    +  misc_feature   WPRE: woodchuck hepatitis virus posttranscriptional regulatory element
   2532..2551    +  misc_feature   cPPT/CTS (fragment): central polypurine tract and central termination sequence of HIV-1
   2553..2786    +  LTR            3' LTR (ΔU3): self-inactivating 3' long terminal repeat (LTR) from HIV-1
   2864..2985    +  polyA_signal   SV40 poly(A) signal: SV40 polyadenylation signal
   3025..3160    +  rep_origin     SV40 ori: SV40 origin of replication
   3181..3199    -  promoter       T7 promoter: promoter for bacteriophage T7 RNA polymerase
   3207..3362    +  CDS            lacZα (fragment): LacZα fragment of β-galactosidase; lacZ fragment
   3367..3795    +  rep_origin     f1 ori (sequence partly withheld): f1 bacteriophage origin of replication; arrow indicates direction of (+) strand synthesis
   3848..3952    +  promoter       AmpR promoter: bla
   3953..4813    +  CDS            AmpR: β-lactamase; bla; confers resistance to ampicillin, carbenicillin, and related antibiotics
   4984..5572    +  rep_origin     ori: high-copy-number ColE1/pMB1/pBR322/pUC origin of replication
   5755..5847    +  CDS            lacI (fragment): lac repressor; lacI; The lac repressor binds to the lac operator to inhibit transcription in E. coli. This inhibition can be relieved by adding lactose or isopropyl-β-D-thiogalactopyranoside (IPTG).
   5860..5881    +  protein_bind   CAP binding site: CAP binding activates transcription in the presence of cAMP. E. coli catabolite activator protein
   5896..5926    +  promoter       lac promoter: promoter for the E. coli lac operon
   5934..5950    +  protein_bind   lac operator: The lac repressor binds to the lac operator to inhibit transcription in E. coli. This inhibition can be relieved by adding lactose or isopropyl-β-D-thiogalactopyranoside (IPTG). lac repressor encoded by lacI
   5995..6013    +  promoter       T3 promoter: promoter for bacteriophage T3 RNA polymerase
   6041..6267    +  promoter       RSV promoter: Rous sarcoma virus enhancer/promoter
   6268..6448    +  LTR            5' LTR (truncated): truncated 5' long terminal repeat (LTR) from HIV-1
   6495..6620    +  misc_feature   HIV-1 Ψ: packaging signal of human immunodeficiency virus type 1
   6604..6967    +  CDS            HIV-1 gag (fragment): gag protein from human immunodeficiency virus 1; gag
   7113..7346    +  misc_feature   RRE: The Rev response element (RRE) of HIV-1 allows for Rev-dependent mRNA export from the nucleus to the cytoplasm.
   7723..7749    +  CDS            Rev (fragment): human immunodeficiency virus 1 (HIV-1) Rev protein; rev; enhances nuclear export of unspliced and incompletely spliced viral mRNAs
   7753..7993    +  promoter       U6 promoter: RNA polymerase III promoter for human U6 snRNA
   8023..8098    +  misc_RNA       gRNA scaffold: guide RNA scaffold for the Streptococcus pyogenes CRISPR/Cas9 system
   8154..8271    +  misc_feature   cPPT/CTS: central polypurine tract and central termination sequence of HIV-1
>Addgene plasmid #76272 | GRK5 gRNA (BRDN0001149298) | addgene full sequence | sequence record 185520 | Addgene Assembled Sequence
CCCGGGTGCAAAGATGGATAAAGTTTTAAACAGAGAGGAATCTTTGCAGCTAATGGACCTTCTAGGTCTT
GAAAGGAGTGGGAATTGGCTCCGGTGCCCGTCAGTGGGCAGAGCGCACATCGCCCACAGTCCCCGAGAAG
TTGGGGGGAGGGGTCGGCAATTGATCCGGTGCCTAGAGAAGGTGGCGCGGGGTAAACTGGGAAAGTGATG
TCGTGTACTGGCTCCGCCTTTTTCCCGAGGGTGGGGGAGAACCGTATATAAGTGCAGTAGTCGCCGTGAA
CGTTCTTTTTCGCAACGGGTTTGCCGCCAGAACACAGGTAAGTGCCGTGTGTGGTTCCCGCGGGCCTGGC
CTCTTTACGGGTTATGGCCCTTGCGTGCCTTGAATTACTTCCACCTGGCTGCAGTACGTGATTCTTGATC
CCGAGCTTCGGGTTGGAAGTGGGTGGGAGAGTTCGAGGCCTTGCGCTTAAGGAGCCCCTTCGCCTCGTGC
TTGAGTTGAGGCCTGGCCTGGGCGCTGGGGCCGCCGCGTGCGAATCTGGTGGCACCTTCGCGCCTGTCTC
GCTGCTTTCGATAAGTCTCTAGCCATTTAAAATTTTTGATGACCTGCTGCGACGCTTTTTTTCTGGCAAG
ATAGTCTTGTAAATGCGGGCCAAGATCTGCACACTGGTATTTCGGTTTTTGGGGCCGCGGGCGGCGACGG
GGCCCGTGCGTCCCAGCGCACATGTTCGGCGAGGCGGGGCCTGCGAGCGCGGCCACCGAGAATCGGACGG
GGGTAGTCTCAAGCTGGCCGGCCTGCTCTGGTGCCTGGCCTCGCGCCGCCGTGTATCGCCCCGCCCTGGG
CGGCAAGGCTGGCCCGGTCGGCACCAGTTGCGTGAGCGGAAAGATGGCCGCTTCCCGGCCCTGCTGCAGG
GAGCTCAAAATGGAGGACGCGGCGCTCGGGAGAGCGGGCGGGTGAGTCACCCACACAAAGGAAAAGGGCC
TTTCCGTCCTCAGCCGTCGCTTCATGTGACTCCACGGAGTACCGGGCGCCGTCCAGGCACCTCGATTAGT
TCTCGAGCTTTTGGAGTACGTCGTCTTTAGGTTGGGGGGAGGGGTTTTATGCGATGGAGTTTCCCCACAC
TGAGTGGGTGGAGACTGAAGTTAGGCCAGCTTGGCACTTGATGTAATTCTCCTTGGAATTTGCCCTTTTT
GAGTTTGGATCTTGGTTCATTCTCAAGCCTCAGACAGTGGTTCAAAGTTTTTTTCTTCCATTTCAGGTGT
CGTGACGTACGGCCACCATGACCGAGTACAAGCCCACGGTGCGCCTCGCCACCCGCGACGACGTCCCCAG
GGCCGTACGCACCCTCGCCGCCGCGTTCGCCGACTACCCCGCCACGCGCCACACCGTCGATCCGGACCGC
CACATCGAGCGGGTCACCGAGCTGCAAGAACTCTTCCTCACGCGCGTCGGGCTCGACATCGGCAAGGTGT
GGGTCGCGGACGACGGCGCCGCCGTGGCGGTCTGGACCACGCCGGAGAGCGTCGAAGCGGGGGCGGTGTT
CGCCGAGATCGGCCCGCGCATGGCCGAGTTGAGCGGTTCCCGGCTGGCCGCGCAGCAACAGATGGAAGGC
CTCCTGGCGCCGCACCGGCCCAAGGAGCCCGCGTGGTTCCTGGCCACCGTCGGAGTCTCGCCCGACCACC
AGGGCAAGGGTCTGGGCAGCGCCGTCGTGCTCCCCGGAGTGGAGGCGGCCGAGCGCGCCGGGGTGCCCGC
CTTCCTGGAGACCTCCGCGCCCCGCAACCTCCCCTTCTACGAGCGGCTCGGCTTCACCGTCACCGCCGAC
GTCGAGGTGCCCGAAGGACCGCGCACCTGGTGCATGACCCGCAAGCCCGGTGCCTGAACGCGTTAAGTCG
ACAATCAACCTCTGGATTACAAAATTTGTGAAAGATTGACTGGTATTCTTAACTATGTTGCTCCTTTTAC
GCTATGTGGATACGCTGCTTTAATGCCTTTGTATCATGCTATTGCTTCCCGTATGGCTTTCATTTTCTCC
TCCTTGTATAAATCCTGGTTGCTGTCTCTTTATGAGGAGTTGTGGCCCGTTGTCAGGCAACGTGGCGTGG
TGTGCACTGTGTTTGCTGACGCAACCCCCACTGGTTGGGGCATTGCCACCACCTGTCAGCTCCTTTCCGG
GACTTTCGCTTTCCCCCTCCCTATTGCCACGGCGGAACTCATCGCCGCCTGCCTTGCCCGCTGCTGGACA
GGGGCTCGGCTGTTGGGCACTGACAATTCCGTGGTGTTGTCGGGGAAATCATCGTCCTTTCCTTGGCTGC
TCGCCTGTGTTGCCACCTGGATTCTGCGCGGGACGTCCTTCTGCTACGTCCCTTCGGCCCTCAATCCAGC
GGACCTTCCTTCCCGCGGCCTGCTGCCGGCTCTGCGGCCTCTTCCGCGTCTTCGCCTTCGCCCTCAGACG
AGTCGGATCTCCCTTTGGGCCGCCTCCCCGCGTCGACTTTAAGACCAATGACTTACAAGGCAGCTGTAGA
TCTTAGCCACTTTTTAAAAGAAAAGGGGGGACTGGAAGGGCTAATTCACTCCCAACGAAGACAAGATCTG
CTTTTTGCTTGTACTGGGTCTCTCTGGTTAGACCAGATCTGAGCCTGGGAGCTCTCTGGCTAACTAGGGA
ACCCACTGCTTAAGCCTCAATAAAGCTTGCCTTGAGTGCTTCAAGTAGTGTGTGCCCGTCTGTTGTGTGA
CTCTGGTAACTAGAGATCCCTCAGACCCTTTTAGTCAGTGTGGAAAATCTCTAGCAGTACGTATAGTAGT
TCATGTCATCTTATTATTCAGTATTTATAACTTGCAAAGAAATGAATATCAGAGAGTGAGAGGAACTTGT
TTATTGCAGCTTATAATGGTTACAAATAAAGCAATAGCATCACAAATTTCACAAATAAAGCATTTTTTTC
ACTGCATTCTAGTTGTGGTTTGTCCAAACTCATCAATGTATCTTATCATGTCTGGCTCTAGCTATCCCGC
CCCTAACTCCGCCCATCCCGCCCCTAACTCCGCCCAGTTCCGCCCATTCTCCGCCCCATGGCTGACTAAT
TTTTTTTATTTATGCAGAGGCCGAGGCCGCCTCGGCCTCTGAGCTATTCCAGAAGTAGTGAGGAGGCTTT
TTTGGAGGCCTAGGGACGTACCCAATTCGCCCTATAGTGAGTCGTATTACGCGCGCTCACTGGCCGTCGT
TTTACAACGTCGTGACTGGGAAAACCCTGGCGTTACCCAACTTAATCGCCTTGCAGCACATCCCCCTTTC
GCCAGCTGGCGTAATAGCGAAGAGGCCCGCACCGATCGCCCTTCCCAACAGTTGCGCAGCCTGAATGGCG
AATGGG
[124 nt withheld, positions 3367-3490]
C
[91 nt withheld, positions 3492-3582]
A
[49 nt withheld, positions 3584-3632]
CCTTTGACGTTGGAGTCCACGTTCTTT
[37 nt withheld, positions 3660-3696]
ACCCTATCTCGGTCTATTCTTTTGATTTATAAGGGATTTTGCCGATTTCGGCCTATTGGTTAAAAAATGA
GCTGATTTAACAAAAATTTAACGCGAATTTTAACAAAATATTAACGCTTACAATTTAGGTGGCACTTTTC
GGGGAAATGTGCGCGGAACCCCTATTTGTTTATTTTTCTAAATACATTCAAATATGTATCCGCTCATGAG
ACAATAACCCTGATAAATGCTTCAATAATATTGAAAAAGGAAGAGTATGAGTATTCAACATTTCCGTGTC
GCCCTTATTCCCTTTTTTGCGGCATTTTGCCTTCCTGTTTTTGCTCACCCAGAAACGCTGGTGAAAGTAA
AAGATGCTGAAGATCAGTTGGGTGCACGAGTGGGTTACATCGAACTGGATCTCAACAGCGGTAAGATCCT
TGAGAGTTTTCGCCCCGAAGAACGTTTTCCAATGATGAGCACTTTTAAAGTTCTGCTATGTGGCGCGGTA
TTATCCCGTATTGACGCCGGGCAAGAGCAACTCGGTCGCCGCATACACTATTCTCAGAATGACTTGGTTG
AGTACTCACCAGTCACAGAAAAGCATCTTACGGATGGCATGACAGTAAGAGAATTATGCAGTGCTGCCAT
AACCATGAGTGATAACACTGCGGCCAACTTACTTCTGACAACGATCGGAGGACCGAAGGAGCTAACCGCT
TTTTTGCACAACATGGGGGATCATGTAACTCGCCTTGATCGTTGGGAACCGGAGCTGAATGAAGCCATAC
CAAACGACGAGCGTGACACCACGATGCCTGTAGCAATGGCAACAACGTTGCGCAAACTATTAACTGGCGA
ACTACTTACTCTAGCTTCCCGGCAACAATTAATAGACTGGATGGAGGCGGATAAAGTTGCAGGACCACTT
CTGCGCTCGGCCCTTCCGGCTGGCTGGTTTATTGCTGATAAATCTGGAGCCGGTGAGCGTGGGTCTCGCG
GTATCATTGCAGCACTGGGGCCAGATGGTAAGCCCTCCCGTATCGTAGTTATCTACACGACGGGGAGTCA
GGCAACTATGGATGAACGAAATAGACAGATCGCTGAGATAGGTGCCTCACTGATTAAGCATTGGTAACTG
TCAGACCAAGTTTACTCATATATACTTTAGATTGATTTAAAACTTCATTTTTAATTTAAAAGGATCTAGG
TGAAGATCCTTTTTGATAATCTCATGACCAAAATCCCTTAACGTGAGTTTTCGTTCCACTGAGCGTCAGA
CCCCGTAGAAAAGATCAAAGGATCTTCTTGAGATCCTTTTTTTCTGCGCGTAATCTGCTGCTTGCAAACA
AAAAAACCACCGCTACCAGCGGTGGTTTGTTTGCCGGATCAAGAGCTACCAACTCTTTTTCCGAAGGTAA
CTGGCTTCAGCAGAGCGCAGATACCAAATACTGTTCTTCTAGTGTAGCCGTAGTTAGGCCACCACTTCAA
GAACTCTGTAGCACCGCCTACATACCTCGCTCTGCTAATCCTGTTACCAGTGGCTGCTGCCAGTGGCGAT
AAGTCGTGTCTTACCGGGTTGGACTCAAGACGATAGTTACCGGATAAGGCGCAGCGGTCGGGCTGAACGG
GGGGTTCGTGCACACAGCCCAGCTTGGAGCGAACGACCTACACCGAACTGAGATACCTACAGCGTGAGCT
ATGAGAAAGCGCCACGCTTCCCGAAGGGAGAAAGGCGGACAGGTATCCGGTAAGCGGCAGGGTCGGAACA
GGAGAGCGCACGAGGGAGCTTCCAGGGGGAAACGCCTGGTATCTTTATAGTCCTGTCGGGTTTCGCCACC
TCTGACTTGAGCGTCGATTTTTGTGATGCTCGTCAGGGGGGCGGAGCCTATGGAAAAACGCCAGCAACGC
GGCCTTTTTACGGTTCCTGGCCTTTTGCTGGCCTTTTGCTCACATGTTCTTTCCTGCGTTATCCCCTGAT
TCTGTGGATAACCGTATTACCGCCTTTGAGTGAGCTGATACCGCTCGCCGCAGCCGAACGACCGAGCGCA
GCGAGTCAGTGAGCGAGGAAGCGGAAGAGCGCCCAATACGCAAACCGCCTCTCCCCGCGCGTTGGCCGAT
TCATTAATGCAGCTGGCACGACAGGTTTCCCGACTGGAAAGCGGGCAGTGAGCGCAACGCAATTAATGTG
AGTTAGCTCACTCATTAGGCACCCCAGGCTTTACACTTTATGCTTCCGGCTCGTATGTTGTGTGGAATTG
TGAGCGGATAACAATTTCACACAGGAAACAGCTATGACCATGATTACGCCAAGCGCGCAATTAACCCTCA
CTAAAGGGAACAAAAGCTGGAGCTGCAAGCTTAATGTAGTCTTATGCAATACTCTTGTAGTCTTGCAACA
TGGTAACGATGAGTTAGCAACATGCCTTACAAGGAGAGAAAAAGCACCGTGCATGCCGATTGGTGGAAGT
AAGGTGGTACGATCGTGCCTTATTAGGAAGGCAACAGACGGGTCTGACATGGATTGGACGAACCACTGAA
TTGCCGCATTGCAGAGATATTGTATTTAAGTGCCTAGCTCGATACATAAACGGGTCTCTCTGGTTAGACC
AGATCTGAGCCTGGGAGCTCTCTGGCTAACTAGGGAACCCACTGCTTAAGCCTCAATAAAGCTTGCCTTG
AGTGCTTCAAGTAGTGTGTGCCCGTCTGTTGTGTGACTCTGGTAACTAGAGATCCCTCAGACCCTTTTAG
TCAGTGTGGAAAATCTCTAGCAGTGGCGCCCGAACAGGGACTTGAAAGCGAAAGGGAAACCAGAGGAGCT
CTCTCGACGCAGGACTCGGCTTGCTGAAGCGCGCACGGCAAGAGGCGAGGGGCGGCGACTGGTGAGTACG
CCAAAAATTTTGACTAGCGGAGGCTAGAAGGAGAGAGATGGGTGCGAGAGCGTCAGTATTAAGCGGGGGA
GAATTAGATCGCGATGGGAAAAAATTCGGTTAAGGCCAGGGGGAAAGAAAAAATATAAATTAAAACATAT
AGTATGGGCAAGCAGGGAGCTAGAACGATTCGCAGTTAATCCTGGCCTGTTAGAAACATCAGAAGGCTGT
AGACAAATACTGGGACAGCTACAACCATCCCTTCAGACAGGATCAGAAGAACTTAGATCATTATATAATA
CAGTAGCAACCCTCTATTGTGTGCATCAAAGGATAGAGATAAAAGACACCAAGGAAGCTTTAGACAAGAT
AGAGGAAGAGCAAAACAAAAGTAAGACCACCGCACAGCAAGCGGCCGCTGATCTTCAGACCTGGAGGAGG
AGATATGAGGGACAATTGGAGAAGTGAATTATATAAATATAAAGTAGTAAAAATTGAACCATTAGGAGTA
GCACCCACCAAGGCAAAGAGAAGAGTGGTGCAGAGAGAAAAAAGAGCAGTGGGAATAGGAGCTTTGTTCC
TTGGGTTCTTGGGAGCAGCAGGAAGCACTATGGGCGCAGCGTCAATGACGCTGACGGTACAGGCCAGACA
ATTATTGTCTGGTATAGTGCAGCAGCAGAACAATTTGCTGAGGGCTATTGAGGCGCAACAGCATCTGTTG
CAACTCACAGTCTGGGGCATCAAGCAGCTCCAGGCAAGAATCCTGGCTGTGGAAAGATACCTAAAGGATC
AACAGCTCCTGGGGATTTGGGGTTGCTCTGGAAAACTCATTTGCACCACTGCTGTGCCTTGGAATGCTAG
TTGGAGTAATAAATCTCTGGAACAGATTTGGAATCACACGACCTGGATGGAGTGGGACAGAGAAATTAAC
AATTACACAAGCTTAATACACTCCTTAATTGAAGAATCGCAAAACCAGCAAGAAAAGAATGAACAAGAAT
TATTGGAATTAGATAAATGGGCAAGTTTGTGGAATTGGTTTAACATAACAAATTGGCTGTGGTATATAAA
ATTATTCATAATGATAGTAGGAGGCTTGGTAGGTTTAAGAATAGTTTTTGCTGTACTTTCTATAGTGAAT
AGAGTTAGGCAGGGATATTCACCATTATCGTTTCAGACCCACCTCCCAACCCCGAGGGGACCCAGAGAGG
GCCTATTTCCCATGATTCCTTCATATTTGCATATACGATACAAGGCTGTTAGAGAGATAATTAGAATTAA
TTTGACTGTAAACACAAAGATATTAGTACAAAATACGTGACGTAGAAAGTAATAATTTCTTGGGTAGTTT
GCAGTTTTAAAATTATGTTTTAAAATGGACTATCATATGCTTACCGTAACTTGAAAGTATTTCGATTTCT
TGGCTTTATATATCTTGTGGAAAGGACGAAACACCGGTGACAAGCAGCCAATCGGGGTTTTAGAGCTAGA
AATAGCAAGTTAAAATAAGGCTAGTCCGTTATCAACTTGAAAAAGTGGCACCGAGTCGGTGCTTTTTTAA
GCTTGGCGTAACTAGATCTTGAGACAAATGGCAGTATTCATCCACAATTTTAAAAGAAAAGGGGGGATTG
GGGGGTACAGTGCAGGGGAAAGAATAGTAGACATAATAGCAACAGACATACAAACTAAAGAATTACAAAA
ACAAATTACAAAAATTCAAAATTTTCGGGTTTATTACAGGGACAGCAGAGATCCACTTTGGCGCCGGCTC
GAGGGGG
