>Addgene plasmid #76272 | GRK5 gRNA (BRDN0001149298) | depositor partial sequence | sequence record 143732 | Target Sequence
GTGACAAGCAGCCAATCGGG
