>Addgene plasmid #76272 | GRK5 gRNA (BRDN0001149298) | addgene partial sequence | sequence record 185519 | hU6-F
TAGAAAGTAATAATTTCTTGGGTAGTTTGCAGTTTTAAAATTATGTTTTAAAATGGACTATCATATGCTT
ACCGTAACTTGAAAGTATTTCGATTTCTTGGCTTTATATATCTTGTGGAAAGGACGAAACACCGGTGACA
AGCAGCCAATCGGGGTTTTAGAGCTAGAAATAGCAAGTTAAAATAAGGCTAGTCCGTTATCAACTTGAAA
AAGTGGCACCGAGTCGGTGCTTTTTTAAGCTTGGCGTAACTAGATCTTGAGACAAATGGCAGTATTCATC
CACAATTTTAAAAGAAAAGGGGGGATTGGGGGGTACAGTGCAGGGGAAAGAATAGTAGACATAATAGCAA
CAGACATACAAACTAAAGAATTACAAAAACAAATTACAAAAATTCAAAATTTTCGGGTTTATTACAGGGA
CAGCAGAGATCCACTTTGGCGCCGGCTCGAGGGGGCCCGGGTGCAAAGATGGATAAAGTTTTAAACAGAG
AGGAATCTTTGCAGCTAATGGACCTTCTAGGTCTTGAAAGGAGTGGGAATTGGCTCCGGTGCCCGTCAGT
GGGCAGAGCG
